Addgene plasmid #19040: pADS
Depositing lab: Jay Keasling. Depositing organization: University of California, Berkeley. Publication: Engineering a mevalonate pathway in Escherichia coli for production of terpenoids. Martin VJ, Pitera DJ, Withers ST, Newman JD, Keasling JD. Nat Biotechnol. 2003 Jul . 21(7):796-802. 10.1038/nbt833 PubMed 12778056.
Backbone
  Vector backbone: pTrc99a
  Vector type: Bacterial Expression, Synthetic Biology
Growth in bacteria
  Bacterial resistance: Ampicillin, 100 μg/mL
  Growth temperature: 37°C
  Growth strain: DH5alpha
  Copy number: Unknown
Gene/Insert
  Gene/Insert name: codon-optimized synthetic amorphadiene synthase (alt name: synthetic amorphadiene synthase)
  Species: codon optimization of original A. annua sequence
  Insert size (bp): 1700
  Cloning method: Restriction Enzyme; 5′ cloning site NcoI (not destroyed); 3′ cloning site XmaI (not destroyed)
  Sequencing primers: 5′ n/a; 3′ n/a
Terms and licenses: Academic/Nonprofit Terms; Industry Terms: Not Available to Industry
How to cite: pADS was a gift from Jay Keasling (Addgene plasmid # 19040 ; http://n2t.net/addgene:19040 ; RRID:Addgene_19040)
