[The description below was written by a language model from this plasmid's Addgene catalogue record.]
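Description:
pADS is a bacterial expression plasmid built on the pTrc99A backbone and categorised for both bacterial expression and synthetic biology work. It is propagated in standard E. coli cloning strains under ampicillin selection; the record lists its copy number as unknown. No feature table accompanies the entry, so individual backbone elements are not itemised. However, pTrc99A is a well-known vector that generally provides the IPTG-inducible trc promoter (a trp/lac hybrid), a lacIq repressor gene for tight control, rrnB transcription terminators downstream of the cloning site, and a pBR322-type origin of replication.

The payload is a synthetic, codon-optimised gene of about 1.7 kb encoding amorphadiene synthase, redesigned from the original Artemisia annua sequence. It was inserted by restriction cloning between NcoI at the 5′ end and XmaI at the 3′ end, and both sites remain intact. In pTrc99A the NcoI site overlaps the start codon position, so this arrangement is consistent with expression of the native open reading frame from the vector's promoter and ribosome-binding site. The record mentions no tags or fusion partners. Amorphadiene synthase is a sesquiterpene cyclase that converts farnesyl diphosphate into amorpha-4,11-diene, the hydrocarbon precursor of the antimalarial compound artemisinin.

The associated work concerns engineering a mevalonate pathway in E. coli for terpenoid production. In that setting, pADS serves as the terminal terpene synthase module, typically combined with constructs that boost isoprenoid precursor supply so that amorphadiene output reports on and exploits pathway flux.
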