>Addgene plasmid #19040 | pADS | addgene partial sequence | sequence record 24874 | M13_pUC_rev
CAANGGCCCNGACGAAGAGAACCGATCCGCCCGATCGCTAACTTCCCGCCGTCTATCTGGGGTGACCAGT
TCCTGATCTACGAAAAGCAGGTTGAGCAGGGTGTTGAACAGATCGTAAACGACCTGAAGAAAGAAGTTCG
TCAGCTGCTGAAAGAAGCTCTGGACATCCCGATGAAACACGCTAACCTGTTGAAGCTGATCGACGAGATC
CAGCGTCTGGGTATCCCGTACCACTTCGAACGCGAAATCGACCACGCACTGCAGTGCATCTACGAAACCT
ACGGCGACAACTGGAACGGCGACCGTTCTTCTCTGTGGTTTCGTCTGATGCGTAAACAGGGCTACTACGT
TACCTGTGACGTTTTTAACAACTACAAGGACAAGAACGGTGCTTTCAAACAGTCTCTGGCTAACGACGTT
GAAGGCCTGCTGGAACTGTACGAAGCGACCTCCATGCGTGTACCGGGTGAAATCATCCTGGAGGACGCGC
TGGGTTTCACCCGTTCTCGTCTGTCCATTATGACTAAAGACGCTTTCTCTACTAACCCGGCTCTGTTCAC
CGAAATCCAGCGTGCTCTGAAACAGCCGCTGTGGAAACGTCTGCCGCGTATCGAAGCAGCACAGTACATT
CCGTTTTACCAGCAGCAGGACTCTCACAACAAGACCCTGCTGAAACTGGCTAAGCTGGAATTCAACCTGC
TGCAGTCTCTGCACAAAGAAAANCTGTCTCACGTTTGTAAGTGGGTGGAAGGCATTTGACATCAAGAAAA
ACGCGCGGCCCNGGCGGNTCNNATCNTTGAATGTTACTTCTGGGGTCTGG
